>Addgene plasmid #123465 | pMK-PaccD (functional) | addgene full sequence | sequence record 247654 | Addgene NGS Result
CTAAATTGTAAGCGTTAATATTTTGTTAAAATTCGCGTTAAATTTTTGTTAAATCAGCTCATTTTTTAAC
CAATAGGCCGAAATCGGCAAAATCCCTTATAAATCAAAAGAATAGACCGAGATAGGGTTGAGTGGCCGCT
ACAGGGCGCTCCCATTCGCCATTCAGGCTGCGCAACTGTTGGGAAGGGCGTTTCGGTGCGGGCCTCTTCG
CTATTACGCCAGCTGGCGAAAGGGGGATGTGCTGCAAGGCGATTAAGTTGGGTAACGCCAGGGTTTTCCC
AGTCACGACGTTGTAAAACGACGGCCAGTGAGCGCGACGTAATACGACTCACTATAGGGCGAATTGAAGG
AAGGCCGTCAAGGCCGCATCAACGAGCTCGGTCTCAGGAGCGATGCGAATTTGACACGACATAGGAGAAG
CCGCCCTTTATTAAAAATTATATTATTTTAAATAATATAAAGGGGGTTCCAACATATTAATATATAGTGA
AGTGTTCCCCCAGATTCAGAACTACTTGAGACCGGTACCCTCTGGGCCTCATGGGCCTTCCTTTCACTGC
CCGCTTTCCAGTCGGGAAACCTGTCGTGCCAGCTGCATTAACATGGTCATAGCTGTTTCCTTGCGTATTG
GGCGCTCTCCGCTTCCTCGCTCACTGACTCGCTGCGCTCGGTCGTTCGGGTAAAGCCTGGGGTGCCTAAT
GAGCAAAAGGCCAGCAAAAGGCCAGGAACCGTAAAAAGGCCGCGTTGCTGGCGTTTTTCCATAGGCTCCG
CCCCCCTGACGAGCATCACAAAAATCGACGCTCAAGTCAGAGGTGGCGAAACCCGACAGGACTATAAAGA
TACCAGGCGTTTCCCCCTGGAAGCTCCCTCGTGCGCTCTCCTGTTCCGACCCTGCCGCTTACCGGATACC
TGTCCGCCTTTCTCCCTTCGGGAAGCGTGGCGCTTTCTCATAGCTCACGCTGTAGGTATCTCAGTTCGGT
GTAGGTCGTTCGCTCCAAGCTGGGCTGTGTGCACGAACCCCCCGTTCAGCCCGACCGCTGCGCCTTATCC
GGTAACTATCGTCTTGAGTCCAACCCGGTAAGACACGACTTATCGCCACTGGCAGCAGCCACTGGTAACA
GGATTAGCAGAGCGAGGTATGTAGGCGGTGCTACAGAGTTCTTGAAGTGGTGGCCTAACTACGGCTACAC
TAGAAGAACAGTATTTGGTATCTGCGCTCTGCTGAAGCCAGTTACCTTCGGAAAAAGAGTTGGTAGCTCT
TGATCCGGCAAACAAACCACCGCTGGTAGCGGTGGTTTTTTTGTTTGCAAGCAGCAGATTACGCGCAGAA
AAAAAGGATCTCAAGAAGATCCTTTGATCTTTTCTACGGGGTCTGACGCTCAGTGGAACGAAAACTCACG
TTAAGGGATTTTGGTCATGAGATTATCAAAAAGGATCTTCACCTAGATCCTTTTAAATTAAAAATGAAGT
TTTAAATCAATCTAAAGTATATATGAGTAAACTTGGTCTGACAGTTATTAGAAAAATTCATCCAGCAGAC
GATAAAACGCAATACGCTGGCTATCCGGTGCCGCAATGCCATACAGCACCAGAAAACGATCCGCCCATTC
GCCGCCCAGTTCTTCCGCAATATCACGGGTGGCCAGCGCAATATCCTGATAACGATCCGCCACGCCCAGA
CGGCCGCAATCAATAAAGCCGCTAAAACGGCCATTTTCCACCATAATGTTCGGCAGGCACGCATCACCAT
GGGTCACCACCAGATCTTCGCCATCCGGCATGCTCGCTTTCAGACGCGCAAACAGCTCTGCCGGTGCCAG
GCCCTGATGTTCTTCATCCAGATCATCCTGATCCACCAGGCCCGCTTCCATACGGGTACGCGCACGTTCA
ATACGATGTTTCGCCTGATGATCAAACGGACAGGTCGCCGGGTCCAGGGTATGCAGACGACGCATGGCAT
CCGCCATAATGCTCACTTTTTCTGCCGGCGCCAGATGGCTAGACAGCAGATCCTGACCCGGCACTTCGCC
CAGCAGCAGCCAATCACGGCCCGCTTCGGTCACCACATCCAGCACCGCCGCACACGGAACACCGGTGGTG
GCCAGCCAGCTCAGACGCGCCGCTTCATCCTGCAGCTCGTTCAGCGCACCGCTCAGATCGGTTTTCACAA
ACAGCACCGGACGACCCTGCGCGCTCAGACGAAACACCGCCGCATCAGAGCAGCCAATGGTCTGCTGCGC
CCAATCATAGCCAAACAGACGTTCCACCCACGCTGCCGGGCTACCCGCATGCAGGCCATCCTGTTCAATC
ATACTCTTCCTTTTTCAATATTATTGAAGCATTTATCAGGGTTATTGTCTCATGAGCGGATACATATTTG
AATGTATTTAGAAAAATAAACAAATAGGGGTTCCGCGCACATTTCCCCGAAAAGTGCCAC
Features (pLannotate 1.2.2; 8 found; start..end, strand, type, name):
      3..134     -  rep_origin     M13 ori (fragment): M13 bacteriophage origin of replication; arrow indicates direction of (+) strand synthesis
    155..311     -  CDS            lacZα (fragment): LacZα fragment of β-galactosidase; lacZ fragment
    320..338     +  promoter       T7 promoter: promoter for bacteriophage T7 RNA polymerase
    554..601     -  CDS            lacI (fragment): lac repressor; lacI; The lac repressor binds to the lac operator to inhibit transcription in E. coli. This inhibition can be relieved by adding lactose or isopropyl-β-D-thiogalactopyranoside (IPTG).
    638..678     -  rep_origin     RSF ori (fragment): Plasmids containing the RSF 1030 origin of replication can be propagated in E. coli cells that contain additional plasmids with compatible origins.
    756..1344    -  rep_origin     ori: high-copy-number ColE1/pMB1/pBR322/pUC origin of replication
   1518..2312    -  CDS            NeoR/KanR: aminoglycoside phosphotransferase confers resistance to neomycin, kanamycin, and G418 (Geneticin®)
   2313..2417    -  promoter       AmpR promoter: bla
