[The description below was written by a language model from this plasmid's Addgene catalogue record and pLannotate feature annotations shown in this document.]
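Description:
pMK-PaccD (functional) is a small (about 2.4 kb) part-storage plasmid from the MoChlo kit, a modular cloning toolbox for chloroplast biotechnology. It is built on the pMK-RQ backbone, a gene-synthesis carrier vector, and is maintained in E. coli at high copy through a ColE1/pUC-type origin of replication. Selection is by kanamycin, with the NeoR/KanR aminoglycoside phosphotransferase gene expressed from an AmpR (bla) promoter. The automated annotation also picks up short backbone remnants (fragments of an M13 origin, lacZα, lacI and an RSF origin, plus a T7 promoter). These appear to be vestigial vector sequence rather than functional parts of the design.

The payload is a synthesized chloroplast promoter, PaccD, designed as a Golden Gate-compatible part. By its name it presumably corresponds to the promoter of the plastid accD gene, but the record does not state the source species, the part's boundaries or the meaning of the "(functional)" label. It also does not say which type IIS enzyme or overhangs flank the part. The promoter itself is not called in the feature table. It most likely sits in the unannotated stretch downstream of the T7 promoter, between the lacZα and lacI fragments, although this position is an inference.

The plasmid has no plant selection marker, reporter or coding sequence of its own. It serves as a basic-level module from which the promoter is released and joined with other kit parts, such as untranslated regions, coding sequences and terminators, to assemble transcription units for chloroplast transformation vectors.
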