Addgene plasmid #123465: pMK-PaccD (functional)
Purpose: MoChlo kit
Depositing lab: Scott Lenaghan & C. Neal Stewart. Depositing organization: University of Tennessee Institute of Agriculture. Publication: MoChlo: A versatile modular cloning toolbox for chloroplast biotechnology. Occhialini A, Piatek A, Pfotenhauer AC, Frazier TP, Stewart CN, Lenaghan S. Plant Physiol. 2019 Jan 24. pii: pp.18.01220. doi: 10.1104/pp.18.01220. PubMed 30679266.
Backbone
  Vector backbone: pMK-RQ
  Vector type: Synthetic Biology
Growth in bacteria
  Bacterial resistance: Kanamycin, 50 μg/mL
  Growth temperature: 37°C
  Growth strain: Top10
  Copy number: High Copy
Gene/Insert
  Gene/Insert name: PaccD (functional)
  Cloning method: Restriction Enzyme; 5′ cloning site Unknown (unknown if destroyed)
Terms and licenses: Academic/Nonprofit Terms; Industry Terms: Not Available to Industry
Depositor comments: All inserts have been produced by gene synthesis and cloned in the indicated backbone vector. The insert is a chloroplast promoter designed for Golden-Gate cloning. The Original Material was developed in the performance of research that was funded by Grant Nos. ARPA-E: DE-AR000660 & DARPA: D17AC00016.
How to cite: pMK-PaccD (functional) was a gift from Scott Lenaghan & C. Neal Stewart (Addgene plasmid # 123465 ; http://n2t.net/addgene:123465 ; RRID:Addgene_123465)
