>Addgene plasmid #123465 | pMK-PaccD (functional) | depositor partial sequence | sequence record 235553 | PaccD (functional)
CGATGCGAATTTGACACGACATAGGAGAAGCCGCCCTTTATTAAAAATTATATTATTTTAAATAATATAA
AGGGGGTTCCAACATATTAATATATAGTGAAGTGTTCCCCCAGATTCAGAAC
